>Addgene plasmid #206197 | pAAV-CMV-GFP-LA | addgene full sequence | sequence record 409789 | Addgene NGS Result
CTGCGCGCTCGCTCGCTCACTGAGGCCGCCCGGGCAAAGCCCGGGCGTCGGGCGACCTTTGGTCGCCCGG
CCTCAGTGAGCGAGCGAGCGCGCAGAGAGGGAGTGGCCAACTCCATCACTAGGGGTTCCTTGTAGTTAAT
GATTAACCCGCCATGCTACTTATCTACCAGGGTAATGGGGATCCTCTAGAACTATAGCTAGCCAGATATC
GCGTTGACATTGATTATTGACTAGTTATTAATAGTAATCAATTACGGGGTCATTAGTTCATAGCCCATAT
ATGGAGTTCCGCGTTACATAACTTACGGTAAATGGCCCGCCTGGCTGACCGCCCAACGACCCCCGCCCAT
TGACGTCAATAATGACGTATGTTCCCATAGTAACGCCAATAGGGACTTTCCATTGACGTCAATGGGTGGA
GTATTTACGGTAAACTGCCCACTTGGCAGTACATCAAGTGTATCATATGCCAAGTACGCCCCCTATTGAC
GTCAATGACGGTAAATGGCCCGCCTGGCATTATGCCCAGTACATGACCTTATGGGACTTTCCTACTTGGC
AGTACATCTACGTATTAGTCATCGCTATTACCATGGTGATGCGGTTTTGGCAGTACATCAATGGGCGTGG
ATAGCGGTTTGACTCACGGGGATTTCCAAGTCTCCACCCCATTGACGTCAATGGGAGTTTGTTTTGGCAC
CAAAATCAACGGGACTTTCCAAAATGTCGTAACAACTCCGCCCCATTGACGCAAATGGGCGGTAGGCGTG
TACGGTGGGAGGTCTATATAAGCAGAGCTCCTCGAGAAGCGGCCGCACTACTCCGCGGACTACTACTAGT
TTCACGCGGGCCGCCATGGTGAGCAAGGGCGAGGAGCTGTTCACCGGGGTGGTGCCCATCCTGGTCGAGC
TGGACGGCGACGTAAACGGCCACAAGTTCAGCGTGTCCGGCGAGGGCGAGGGCGATGCCACCTACGGCAA
GCTGACCCTGAAGTTCATCTGCACCACCGGCAAGCTGCCCGTGCCCTGGCCCACCCTCGTGACCACCCTG
ACCTACGGCGTGCAGTGCTTCAGCCGCTACCCCGACCACATGAAGCAGCACGACTTCTTCAAGTCCGCCA
TGCCCGAAGGCTACGTCCAGGAGCGCACCATCTTCTTCAAGGACGACGGCAACTACAAGACCCGCGCCGA
GGTGAAGTTCGAGGGCGACACCCTGGTGAACCGCATCGAGCTGAAGGGCATCGACTTCAAGGAGGACGGC
AACATCCTGGGGCACAAGCTGGAGTACAACTACAACAGCCACAACGTCTATATCATGGCCGACAAGCAGA
AGAACGGCATCAAGGTGAACTTCAAGATCCGCCACAACATCGAGGACGGCAGCGTGCAGCTCGCCGACCA
CTACCAGCAGAACACCCCCATCGGCGACGGCCCCGTGCTGCTGCCCGACAACCACTACCTGAGCACCCAG
TCCGCCCTGAGCAAAGACCCCAACGAGAAGCGCGATCACATGGTCCTGCTGGAGTTCGTGACCGCCGCCG
GGATCACTCTCGGCATGGACGAGCTGTACAAGATGGAGACCCCGTCCCAGCGGCGCGCCACCCGCAGCGG
GGCGCAGGCCAGCTCCACTCCGCTGTCGCCCACCCGCATCACCCGGCTGCAGGAGAAGGAGGACCTGCAG
GAGCTCAATGATCGCTTGGCGGTCTACATCGACCGTGTGCGCTCGCTGGAAACGGAGAACGCAGGGCTGC
GCCTTCGCATCACCGAGTCTGAAGAGGTGGTCAGCCGCGAGGTGTCCGGCATCAAGGCCGCCTACGAGGC
CGAGCTCGGGGATGCCCGCAAGACCCTTGACTCAGTAGCCAAGGAGCGCGCCCGCCTGCAGCTGGAGCTG
AGCAAAGTGCGTGAGGAGTTTAAGGAGCTGAAAGCGCGCAATACCAAGAAGGAGGGTGACCTGATAGCTG
CTCAGGCTCGGCTGAAGGACCTGGAGGCTCTGCTGAACTCCAAGGAGGCCGCACTGAGCACTGCTCTCAG
TGAGAAGCGCACGCTGGAGGGCGAGCTGCATGATCTGCGGGGCCAGGTGGCCAAGCTTGAGGCAGCCCTA
GGTGAGGCCAAGAAGCAACTTCAGGATGAGATGCTGCGGCGGGTGGATGCTGAGAACAGGCTGCAGACCA
TGAAGGAGGAACTGGACTTCCAGAAGAACATCTACAGTGAGGAGCTGCGTGAGACCAAGCGCCGTCATGA
GACCCGACTGGTGGAGATTGACAATGGGAAGCAGCGTGAGTTTGAGAGCCGGCTGGCGGATGCGCTGCAG
GAACTGCGGGCCCAGCATGAGGACCAGGTGGAGCAGTATAAGAAGGAGCTGGAGAAGACTTATTCTGCCA
AGCTGGACAATGCCAGGCAGTCTGCTGAGAGGAACAGCAACCTGGTGGGGGCTGCCCACGAGGAGCTGCA
GCAGTCGCGCATCCGCATCGACAGCCTCTCTGCCCAGCTCAGCCAGCTCCAGAAGCAGCTGGCAGCCAAG
GAGGCGAAGCTTCGAGACCTGGAGGACTCACTGGCCCGTGAGCGGGACACCAGCCGGCGGCTGCTGGCGG
AAAAGGAGCGGGAGATGGCCGAGATGCGGGCAAGGATGCAGCAGCAGCTGGACGAGTACCAGGAGCTTCT
GGACATCAAGCTGGCCCTGGACATGGAGATCCACGCCTACCGCAAGCTCTTGGAGGGCGAGGAGGAGAGG
CTACGCCTGTCCCCCAGCCCTACCTCGCAGCGCAGCCGTGGCCGTGCTTCCTCTCACTCATCCCAGACAC
AGGGTGGGGGCAGCGTCACCAAAAAGCGCAAACTGGAGTCCACTGAGAGCCGCAGCAGCTTCTCACAGCA
CGCACGCACTAGCGGGCGCGTGGCCGTGGAGGAGGTGGATGAGGAGGGCAAGTTTGTCCGGCTGCGCAAC
AAGTCCAATGAGGACCAGTCCATGGGCAATTGGCAGATCAAGCGCCAGAATGGAGATGATCCCTTGCTGA
CTTACCGGTTCCCACCAAAGTTCACCCTGAAGGCTGGGCAGGTGGTGACGATCTGGGCTGCAGGAGCTGG
GGCCACCCACAGCCCCCCTACCGACCTGGTGTGGAAGGCACAGAACACCTGGGGCTGCGGGAACAGCCTG
CGTACGGCTCTCATCAACTCCACTGGGGAAGAAGTGGCCATGCGCAAGCTGGTGCGCTCAGTGACTGTGG
TTGAGGACGACGAGGATGAGGATGGAGATGACCTGCTCCATCACCACCACGGCTCCCACTGCAGCAGCTC
GGGGGACCCCGCTGAGTACAACCTGCGCTCGCGCACCGTGCTGTGCGGGACCTGCGGGCAGCCTGCCGAC
AAGGCATCTGCCAGCGGCTCAGGAGCCCAGGTGGGCGGACCCATCTCCTCTGGCTCTTCTGCCTCCAGTG
TCACGGTCACTCGCAGCTACCGCAGTGTGGGGGGCAGTGGGGGTGGCAGCTTCGGGGACAATCTGGTCAC
CCGCTCCTACCTCCTGGGCAACTCCAGCCCCCGAACCCAGAGCCCCCAGAACTGCAGCATCATGTAAGGT
ACCTCTAGAGTCGACCCGGGCGGCCTCGAGGACGGGGTGAACTACGCCTGAGGATCCGATCTTTTTCCCT
CTGCCAAAAATTATGGGGACATCATGAAGCCCCTTGAGCATCTGACTTCTGGCTAATAAAGGAAATTTAT
TTTCATTGCAATAGTGTGTTGGAATTTTTTGTGTCTCTCACTCGGAAGCAATTCGTTGATCTGAATTTCG
ACCACCCATAATACCCATTACCCTGGTAGATAAGTAGCATGGCGGGTTAATCATTAACTACAAGGAACCC
CTAGTGATGGAGTTGGCCACTCCCTCTCTGCGCGCTCGCTCGCTCACTGAGGCCGGGCGACCAAAGGTCG
CCCGACGCCCGGGCTTTGCCCGGGCGGCCTCAGTGAGCGAGCGAGCGCGCAGCCTTAATTAACCTAATTC
ACTGGCCGTCGTTTTACAACGTCGTGACTGGGAAAACCCTGGCGTTACCCAACTTAATCGCCTTGCAGCA
CATCCCCCTTTCGCCAGCTGGCGTAATAGCGAAGAGGCCCGCACCGATCGCCCTTCCCAACAGTTGCGCA
GCCTGAATGGCGAATGGG
[124 nt withheld, positions 4149-4272]
C
[91 nt withheld, positions 4274-4364]
A
[49 nt withheld, positions 4366-4414]
CCTTTGACGTTGGAGTCCACGTTCTTT
[37 nt withheld, positions 4442-4478]
ACCCTATCTCGGTCTATTCTTTTGATTTATAAGGGATTTTGCCGATTTCGGCCTATTGGTTAAAAAATGA
GCTGATTTAACAAAAATTTAACGCGAATTTTAACAAAATATTAACGCTTACAATTTAGGTGGCACTTTTC
GGGGAAATGTGCGCGGAACCCCTATTTGTTTATTTTTCTAAATACATTCAAATATGTATCCGCTCATGAG
ACAATAACCCTGATAAATGCTTCAATAATATTGAAAAAGGAAGAGTATGAGTATTCAACATTTCCGTGTC
GCCCTTATTCCCTTTTTTGCGGCATTTTGCCTTCCTGTTTTTGCTCACCCAGAAACGCTGGTGAAAGTAA
AAGATGCTGAAGATCAGTTGGGTGCACGAGTGGGTTACATCGAACTGGATCTCAACAGCGGTAAGATCCT
TGAGAGTTTTCGCCCCGAAGAACGTTTTCCAATGATGAGCACTTTTAAAGTTCTGCTATGTGGCGCGGTA
TTATCCCGTATTGACGCCGGGCAAGAGCAACTCGGTCGCCGCATACACTATTCTCAGAATGACTTGGTTG
AGTACTCACCAGTCACAGAAAAGCATCTTACGGATGGCATGACAGTAAGAGAATTATGCAGTGCTGCCAT
AACCATGAGTGATAACACTGCGGCCAACTTACTTCTGACAACGATCGGAGGACCGAAGGAGCTAACCGCT
TTTTTGCACAACATGGGGGATCATGTAACTCGCCTTGATCGTTGGGAACCGGAGCTGAATGAAGCCATAC
CAAACGACGAGCGTGACACCACGATGCCTGTAGCAATGGCAACAACGTTGCGCAAACTATTAACTGGCGA
ACTACTTACTCTAGCTTCCCGGCAACAATTAATAGACTGGATGGAGGCGGATAAAGTTGCAGGACCACTT
CTGCGCTCGGCCCTTCCGGCTGGCTGGTTTATTGCTGATAAATCTGGAGCCGGTGAGCGTGGGTCTCGCG
GTATCATTGCAGCACTGGGGCCAGATGGTAAGCCCTCCCGTATCGTAGTTATCTACACGACGGGGAGTCA
GGCAACTATGGATGAACGAAATAGACAGATCGCTGAGATAGGTGCCTCACTGATTAAGCATTGGTAACTG
TCAGACCAAGTTTACTCATATATACTTTAGATTGATTTAAAACTTCATTTTTAATTTAAAAGGATCTAGG
TGAAGATCCTTTTTGATAATCTCATGACCAAAATCCCTTAACGTGAGTTTTCGTTCCACTGAGCGTCAGA
CCCCGTAGAAAAGATCAAAGGATCTTCTTGAGATCCTTTTTTTCTGCGCGTAATCTGCTGCTTGCAAACA
AAAAAACCACCGCTACCAGCGGTGGTTTGTTTGCCGGATCAAGAGCTACCAACTCTTTTTCCGAAGGTAA
CTGGCTTCAGCAGAGCGCAGATACCAAATACTGTTCTTCTAGTGTAGCCGTAGTTAGGCCACCACTTCAA
GAACTCTGTAGCACCGCCTACATACCTCGCTCTGCTAATCCTGTTACCAGTGGCTGCTGCCAGTGGCGAT
AAGTCGTGTCTTACCGGGTTGGACTCAAGACGATAGTTACCGGATAAGGCGCAGCGGTCGGGCTGAACGG
GGGGTTCGTGCACACAGCCCAGCTTGGAGCGAACGACCTACACCGAACTGAGATACCTACAGCGTGAGCT
ATGAGAAAGCGCCACGCTTCCCGAAGGGAGAAAGGCGGACAGGTATCCGGTAAGCGGCAGGGTCGGAACA
GGAGAGCGCACGAGGGAGCTTCCAGGGGGAAACGCCTGGTATCTTTATAGTCCTGTCGGGTTTCGCCACC
TCTGACTTGAGCGTCGATTTTTGTGATGCTCGTCAGGGGGGCGGAGCCTATGGAAAAACGCCAGCAACGC
GGCCTTTTTACGGTTCCTGGCCTTTTGCTGGCCTTTTGCTCACATGTTCTTTCCTGCGTTATCCCCTGAT
TCTGTGGATAACCGTATTACCGCCTTTGAGTGAGCTGATACCGCTCGCCGCAGCCGAACGACCGAGCGCA
GCGAGTCAGTGAGCGAGGAAGCGGAAGAGCGCCCAATACGCAAACCGCCTCTCCCCGCGCGTTGGCCGAT
TCATTAATGCAGCTGGCACGACAGGTTTCCCGACTGGAAAGCGGGCAGTGAGCGCAACGCAATTAATGTG
AGTTAGCTCACTCATTAGGCACCCCAGGCTTTACACTTTATGCTTCCGGCTCGTATGTTGTGTGGAATTG
TGAGCGGATAACAATTTCACACAGGAAACAGCTATGACCATGATTACGCCAGATTTAATTAAGGCCTTAA
TTAGG
Features (pLannotate 1.2.2; 16 found; start..end, strand, type, name):
    216..595     +  enhancer       CMV enhancer: human cytomegalovirus immediate early enhancer
    596..799     +  promoter       CMV promoter: human cytomegalovirus (CMV) immediate early promoter
    856..1572    +  CDS            EGFP: EGFP is a basic (constitutively fluorescent) green fluorescent protein published in 1996, derived from Aequorea victoria. It is reported to be a rapidly-maturing weak dimer with moderate acid sensitivity.
   1573..3564    +  CDS            LMNA: LMNA_HUMAN - Also known as LMN1. Experimental evidence at protein level: Swiss-Prot protein existence level 1. Prelamin-A/C can accelerate smooth muscle cell senescence. It acts to disrupt mitosis and induce DNA damage in vascular smooth muscle cells (VSMCs), leading to mitotic failure, genomic instability, and premature senescence. From Homo sapiens (Human).
   3695..3750    +  polyA_signal   β-globin poly(A) signal: rabbit β-globin polyadenylation signal (Gil and Proudfoot, 1987)
   3843..3973    +  repeat_region  AAV2 ITR (fragment): inverted terminal repeat of adeno-associated virus serotype 2 inverted
   3987..4144    +  CDS            lacZα (fragment): LacZα fragment of β-galactosidase; lacZ fragment
   4149..4577    +  rep_origin     f1 ori (sequence partly withheld): f1 bacteriophage origin of replication; arrow indicates direction of (+) strand synthesis
   4630..4734    +  promoter       AmpR promoter: bla
   4735..5595    +  CDS            AmpR: β-lactamase; bla; confers resistance to ampicillin, carbenicillin, and related antibiotics
   5766..6354    +  rep_origin     ori: high-copy-number ColE1/pMB1/pBR322/pUC origin of replication
   6537..6629    +  CDS            lacI (fragment): lac repressor; lacI; The lac repressor binds to the lac operator to inhibit transcription in E. coli. This inhibition can be relieved by adding lactose or isopropyl-β-D-thiogalactopyranoside (IPTG).
   6642..6663    +  protein_bind   CAP binding site: CAP binding activates transcription in the presence of cAMP. E. coli catabolite activator protein
   6678..6708    +  promoter       lac promoter: promoter for the E. coli lac operon
   6716..6732    +  protein_bind   lac operator: The lac repressor binds to the lac operator to inhibit transcription in E. coli. This inhibition can be relieved by adding lactose or isopropyl-β-D-thiogalactopyranoside (IPTG). lac repressor encoded by lacI
   6793..130     -  repeat_region  AAV2 ITR (fragment) (across the origin): inverted terminal repeat of adeno-associated virus serotype 2 inverted
