[The description below was written by a language model from this plasmid's Addgene catalogue record and pLannotate feature annotations shown in this document.]
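Description:
pAAV-CMV-GFP-LA is an adeno-associated virus transfer plasmid of about 6.8 kb, built by Gibson cloning from the related backbone pAAV-Tnnt2-GFP-LA, and designed to express GFP-tagged human lamin A in mice. The expression cassette lies between two AAV2 inverted terminal repeats, both annotated as fragments, one of which spans the plasmid's numbering origin. The ITRs are the cis elements needed for replication and packaging of the intervening DNA into AAV particles when rep, cap and helper functions are supplied in trans. Within the cassette, the human cytomegalovirus immediate-early enhancer and promoter drive constitutive, non-tissue-restricted transcription of a single open reading frame. In this frame EGFP is fused directly to the N-terminus of the human LMNA coding sequence, and a rabbit β-globin polyadenylation signal follows it. The recorded insert of roughly 2.7 kb corresponds to this EGFP-lamin A fusion, and the record states that the lamin coding sequence was taken from an earlier deposited plasmid.

Outside the ITRs, the bacterial backbone carries a ColE1/pUC-type origin of replication, an ampicillin resistance gene (β-lactamase) with its own promoter, and an f1 phage origin. It also retains remnants of a lac cloning region (lacZα and lacI fragments, lac promoter and operator, CAP site), which have no role in the payload. Although this origin type is annotated as high copy, the catalogue lists the plasmid as low copy. It also specifies a recombination-deficient strain for propagation, a common precaution for preserving the repeat-rich ITRs.

The associated study concerns gene supplementation therapy for Lmna-associated cardiac defects in mice. The backbone name suggests that this CMV version serves as a broadly expressing counterpart to a Tnnt2 promoter-driven construct, with the GFP tag allowing visualisation of the delivered lamin A.
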