Addgene plasmid #206197: pAAV-CMV-GFP-LA
Purpose: Expresses GFP-tagged human Lamin-A protein by the constitutive CMV promoter in mice
Depositing lab: Yuxuan Guo. Depositing organization: Peking University Health Science Center. Publication: Non-Cell-Autonomous Cardiomyocyte Regulation Complicates Gene Supplementation Therapy for Lmna-Associated Cardiac Defects in Mice. Sun Y, Guo C, Chen Z, Lin J, Yang L, Zhang Y, Wu C, Zhao D, Jardin B, Pu WT, Zhao M, Dong E, Hu X, Zhang S, Guo Y. JACC Basic Transl Sci. 2024 Aug 21;9(11):1308-1325. doi: 10.1016/j.jacbts.2024.06.004. eCollection 2024 Nov. PubMed 39619139.
Backbone
  Vector backbone: pAAV-Tnnt2-GFP-LA
  Backbone manufacturer: Yuxuan Guo
  Backbone size w/o insert (bp): 4085
  Total vector size (bp): 6794
  Vector type: AAV
Growth in bacteria
  Bacterial resistance: Ampicillin, 100 μg/mL
  Growth temperature: 37°C
  Growth strain: NEB Stable
  Copy number: Low Copy
Gene/Insert
  Gene/Insert name: Lmna (alt name: lamin A/C)
  Insert size (bp): 2709
  Entrez Gene: LMNA (a.k.a. CDCD1, CDDC, CMD1A, CMT2B1, EMD2, FPL, FPLD, FPLD2, HGPS, IDC, LDP1, LFP, LGMD1B, LMN1, LMNC, LMNL1, MADA, PRO1)
  Promoter: CMV
  Tag / fusion protein: GFP (N terminal on insert)
  Cloning method: Gibson Cloning
  Sequencing primers: 5′ GATCACATGGTCCTGCTGG; 3′ AAGATCGGATCCTCAGGCG
Resource information
  A portion of this plasmid was derived from a plasmid made by: Lmna CDS was from Addgene #124268.
Terms and licenses: Academic/Nonprofit Terms; Industry Terms: Not Available to Industry
Depositor comments: Please visit https://www.biorxiv.org/content/10.1101/2023.07.18.549413v1 for bioRxiv preprint.
How to cite: pAAV-CMV-GFP-LA was a gift from Yuxuan Guo (Addgene plasmid # 206197 ; http://n2t.net/addgene:206197 ; RRID:Addgene_206197)
